Addgene plasmid #168477: pMRBad-Z-C-DiB-RM
Purpose: C-fragment of the DiB-RM‐split‐Zip protein. This plasmid needs to be co-transformed with Plasmid 168475: pET11a-Z-N-DiB-RM to obtain DiB-RM‐split-Zip protein
Depositing lab: Jens Meiler. Depositing organization: Vanderbilt University. Publication: Computational redesign of a fluorogen activating protein with Rosetta. Bozhanova NG, Harp JM, Bender BJ, Gavrikov AS, Gorbachev DA, Baranov MS, Mercado CB, Zhang X, Lukyanov KA, Mishin AS, Meiler J. PLoS Comput Biol. 2021 Nov 8;17(11):e1009555. doi: 10.1371/journal.pcbi.1009555. eCollection 2021 Nov. PubMed 34748541.
Backbone
  Vector backbone: pMRBad
  Backbone size w/o insert (bp): 4504
  Total vector size (bp): 4828
  Vector type: Bacterial Expression
Growth in bacteria
  Bacterial resistance: Kanamycin, 50 μg/mL
  Growth temperature: 37°C
  Growth strain: DH5alpha
  Copy number: Low Copy
Gene/Insert
  Gene/Insert name: Leucine Zipper + C-fragment of DiB-RM
  Species: Synthetic
  Insert size (bp): 324
  Promoter: araBAD
  Cloning method: Restriction Enzyme; 5′ cloning site NcoI (not destroyed); 3′ cloning site BsrGI (not destroyed)
  Sequencing primers: 5′ GCACGGCGTCACACTTTGC; 3′ CTAGTTATTGCTCAGCGGTG
Terms and licenses: Academic/Nonprofit Terms; Industry Terms: Not Available to Industry
How to cite: pMRBad-Z-C-DiB-RM was a gift from Jens Meiler (Addgene plasmid # 168477 ; http://n2t.net/addgene:168477 ; RRID:Addgene_168477)
