[The description below was written by a language model from this plasmid's Addgene catalogue record and pLannotate feature annotations shown in this document.]
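Description:
pMRBad-Z-C-DiB-RM is a low-copy bacterial expression plasmid of about 4.8 kb, built on the pMRBad backbone, that produces one half of a split fluorogen-activating protein in E. coli. It replicates from a p15A origin and is selected with kanamycin through an aph(3')-Ia cassette. The p15A origin is compatible with ColE1-type plasmids, which matters because this construct is designed to be co-transformed with a pET11a-based partner. The feature table also picks up short remnants of other elements: fragments of transposon resolvase and transposase genes, a truncated β-lactamase, a bom fragment and an RSF ori fragment. These look like backbone leftovers rather than functional parts.

The payload is a 324 bp synthetic insert cloned between NcoI and BsrGI, encoding a leucine zipper fused to the C-terminal fragment of DiB-RM. The annotation identifies the DiB-RM portion as a fragment of blc, the E. coli lipocalin gene, which suggests the protein's scaffold derives from it. Expression is driven by the araBAD promoter with a T7 gene 10 ribosome binding site. The divergently transcribed araC regulator is carried on the same plasmid, so transcription is inducible with L-arabinose. A T7 terminator lies downstream of the insert, preceded by a short match to a T7 gene 10B-derived solubility tag sequence; the record does not say whether this is translated as part of the fusion.

On its own the plasmid yields only the C-fragment. When it is co-expressed with the zipper-tagged N-fragment from pET11a-Z-N-DiB-RM, the two halves yield the complete DiB-RM-split-Zip protein, presumably brought together by pairing of the leucine zippers. The pair comes from work on the computational redesign of a fluorogen-activating protein.
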