Features (pLannotate 1.2.2; 13 found; start..end, strand, type, name):
    120..323     +  CDS            blc (fragment): BLC_ECOLI - Also known as yjeL. Experimental evidence at protein level: Swiss-Prot protein existence level 1. Involved in the storage or transport of lipids necessary for membrane maintenance under stressful conditions. Displays a binding preference for lysophospholipids. From Escherichia coli (strain K12).
    345..394     +  CDS            SET1 (fragment): solubility-enhancement tag derived from T7 phage gene 10B
    402..449     +  terminator     T7 terminator: transcription terminator for bacteriophage T7 RNA polymerase
    495..776     -  CDS            tnpR (fragment): TNR3_ECOLX - Experimental evidence at protein level: Swiss-Prot protein existence level 1. Resolvase catalyzes the resolution (a site-specific recombination) of the cointegrated replicon to yield the final transposition products. From Escherichia coli.
    764..910     -  CDS            TRA2_ECOLX (fragment): Protein predicted: Swiss-Prot protein existence level 4. Required for transposition of transposon Tn903. From Escherichia coli.
   1051..1866    -  CDS            KanR: aminoglycoside phosphotransferase; aph(3')-Ia; confers resistance to kanamycin in bacteria or G418 (Geneticin®) in eukaryotes
   2193..2219    +  misc_feature   bom (fragment): basis of mobility region from pBR322
   2318..2373    -  rep_origin     RSF ori (fragment): Plasmids containing the RSF 1030 origin of replication can be propagated in E. coli cells that contain additional plasmids with compatible origins.
   2461..3006    -  rep_origin     p15A ori: Plasmids containing the medium-copy-number p15A origin of replication can be propagated in E. coli cells that contain a second plasmid with the ColE1 origin.
   3172..3486    -  CDS            bla(M) (fragment): β-lactamase lacking the signal sequence; bla(M); allows cytosolic expression of β-lactamase
   3586..4464    -  CDS            araC: L-arabinose regulatory protein; araC
   4491..4775    +  promoter       araBAD promoter: araBAD; promoter of the L-arabinose operon of E. coli; the araC regulatory gene is transcribed in the opposite direction (Guzman et al., 1995)
   4802..4824    +  RBS            RBS: efficient ribosome binding site from bacteriophage T7 gene 10 (Olins and Rangwala, 1989)
>Addgene plasmid #168477 | pMRBad-Z-C-DiB-RM | addgene full sequence | sequence record 332736 | Addgene NGS Result
CCATGGCAAGCGAGCAGCTGGAAAAGAAGTTACAAGCCCTGGAGAAAAAACTTGCTCAGCTGGAATGGAA
AAACCAAGCATTGGAAAAAAAACTCGCGCAGACGTCGGGTGGAAGCGGTGGTCCTTTCTATGGCGGTTAT
AACGTTATTGCACTCGATCGGGAATACCGCCATGCGCTGGTTTGCGGCCCGGACCGCGACTACCTGTGGA
TCAACTCCCGCACGCCAACCATTTCTGACGAAGTGAAACAGGAGATGCTGGCAGTCGCGACCCGGGAAGG
GTTTGATGTCAGTAAATTTATTTGGGTACAGCAGCCTGGTAGTTAGTGTACAACTAAGGATCCGGCTGCT
AACAAAGCCCGAAAGGAAGCTGAGTTGGCTGCTGCCACCGCTGAGCAATAACTAGCATAACCCCTTGGGG
CCTCTAAACGGGTCTTGAGGGGTTTTTTGCTGAAAGGAGGAACTATATCCGGATATCCACAGGACGGGTG
TGGTCGCCATGATGGTGACCACCATTTGCCCCATATCACCGTCGGTACTGATCCCGTCGTCAATAAACCG
AACCGCTACACCCTGAGCATCAAACTCTTTTATCAGTTGGATCATGTCGGCGGTGTCGCGGCCAAGACGG
TCGAGCTTCTTCACCAGAATGACATCACCTTCCTCCACCTTCATCCTCAGCAAATCCAGCCCTTCCCGAT
CTGTTGAACTGCCGGATGCCTTGTCGGTAAAGATGCGGTTAGCTTTTACCCCTGCATCTTTGAGCGCTGA
GGTCTGCCTCGTGAAGAAGGTGTTGCTGACTCATACCAGGCCTGAATCGCCCCATCATCCAGCCAGAAAG
TGAGGGAGCCACGGTTGATGAGAGCTTTGTTGTAGGTGGACCAGTTGGTGATTTTGAACTTTTGCTTTGC
CACGGAACGGTCTGCGTTGTCGGGAAGATGCGTGATCTGATCCTTCAACTCAGCAAAAGTTCGATTTATT
CAACAAAGCCGCCGTCCCGTCAAGTCAGCGTAATGCTCTGCCAGTGTTACAACCAATTAACCAATTCTGA
TTAGAAAAACTCATCGAGCATCAAATGAAACTGCAATTTATTCATATCAGGATTATCAATACCATATTTT
TGAAAAAGCCGTTTCTGTAATGAAGGAGAAAACTCACCGAGGCAGTTCCATAGGATGGCAAGATCCTGGT
ATCGGTCTGCGATTCCGACTCGTCCAACATCAATACAACCTATTAATTTCCCCTCGTCAAAAATAAGGTT
ATCAAGTGAGAAATCACCATGAGTGACGACTGAATCCGGTGAGAATGGCAAAAGCTTATGCATTTCTTTC
CAGACTTGTTCAACAGGCCAGCCATTACGCTCGTCATCAAAATCACTCGCATCAACCAAACCGTTATTCA
TTCGTGATTGCGCCTGAGCGAGACGAAATACGCGATCGCTGTTAAAAGGACAATTACAAACAGGAATCGA
ATGCAACCGGCGCAGGAACACTGCCAGCGCATCAACAATATTTTCACCTGAATCAGGATATTCTTCTAAT
ACCTGGAATGCTGTTTTCCCGGGGATCGCAGTGGTGAGTAACCATGCATCATCAGGAGTACGGATAAAAT
GCTTGATGGTCGGAAGAGGCATAAATTCCGTCAGCCAGTTTAGTCTGACCATCTCATCTGTAACATCATT
GGCAACGCTACCTTTGCCATGTTTCAGAAACAACTCTGGCGCATCGGGCTTCCCATACAATCGATAGATT
GTCGCACCTGATTGCCCGACATTATCGCGAGCCCATTTATACCCATATAAATCAGCATCCATGTTGGAAT
TTAATCGCGGCCTCGAGCAAGACGTTTCCCGTTGAATATGGCTCATAACACCCCTTGTATTACTGTTTAT
GTAAGCAGACAGTTTTATTGTTCATGATGATATATTTTTATCTTGTGCAATGTAACATCAGAGATTTTGA
GACACAACGTGGCTTTGTTGAATAAATCGAACTTTTGCTGAGTTGAAGGATCAGATCACGCATCTTCCCG
ACAACGCAGACCGTTCCGTGGCAAAGCAAAAGTTCAAAATCACCAACTGGTCCACCTACAACAAAGCTCT
CATCAACCGTGGCTCCCTCACTTTCTGGCTGGATGATGGGGCGATTCAGGCCTGGTATGAGTCAGCAACA
CCTTCTTCACGAGGCAGACCTCAGCGCTAGCGGAGTGTATACTGGCTTACTATGTTGGCACTGATGAGGG
TGTCAGTGAAGTGCTTCATGTGGCAGGAGAAAAAAGGCTGCACCGGTGCGTCAGCAGAATATGTGATACA
GGATATATTCCGCTTCCTCGCTCACTGACTCGCTACGCTCGGTCGTTCGACTGCGGCGAGCGGAAATGGC
TTACGAACGGGGCGGAGATTTCCTGGAAGATGCCAGGAAGATACTTAACAGGGAAGTGAGAGGGCCGCGG
CAAAGCCGTTTTTCCATAGGCTCCGCCCCCCTGACAAGCATCACGAAATCTGACGCTCAAATCAGTGGTG
GCGAAACCCGACAGGACTATAAAGATACCAGGCGTTTCCCCCTGGCGGCTCCCTCGTGCGCTCTCCTGTT
CCTGCCTTTCGGTTTACCGGTGTCATTCCGCTGTTATGGCCGCGTTTGTCTCATTCCACGCCTGACACTC
AGTTCCGGGTAGGCAGTTCGCTCCAAGCTGGACTGTATGCACGAACCCCCCGTTCAGTCCGACCGCTGCG
CCTTATCCGGTAACTATCGTCTTGAGTCCAACCCGGAAAGACATGCAAAAGCACCACTGGCAGCAGCCAC
TGGTAATTGATTTAGAGGAGTTAGTCTTGAAGTCATGCGCCGGTTAAGGCTAAACTGAAAGGACAAGTTT
TGGTGACTGCGCTCCTCCAAGCCAGTTACCTCGGTTCAAAGAGTTGGTAGCTCAGAGAACCTTCGAAAAA
CCGCCCTGCAAGGCGGTTTTTTCGTTTTCAGAGCAAGAGATTACGCGCAGACCAAAACGATCTCAAGAAG
ATCATCTTATTAAGGGGTCTGACGCTCAGTGGAACGAAAACTCACGTTAAGGGATTTTGGTCATGAGATT
ATCAAAAAGGATCTTCACCTAGATCCTTTTAAATTAAAAATGAAGTTTTAAATCAATCTAAAGTATATAT
GAGTAAACTTGGTCTGACAGTTACCAATGCTTAATCAGTGAGGCACCTATCTCAGCGATCTGTCTATTTC
GTTCATCCATAGTTGCCTGACTCCCCGTCGTGTAGATAACTACGATACGGGAGGGCTTACCATCTGGCCC
CAGTGCTGCAATGATACCGCGAGACCCACGCTCACCGGCTCCAGATTTATCAGCAATAAACCAGCCAGCC
GGAAGGGCCGAGCGCAGAAGTGGTCCTGCAACTTTATCCGCCTCCATCCAGTCTATTAATTGTTGCCGGG
AAGCTAGAGTAAGTAGTTCGCCAGTTAATAGTTTGCGCAACGTTGTTGCCATTGCTGCAGATCGATGCAT
AATGTGCCTGTCAAATGGACGAAGCAGGGATTCTGCAAACCCTATGCTACTCCGTCAAGCCGTCAATTGT
CTGATTCGTTACCAATTATGACAACTTGACGGCTACATCATTCACTTTTTCTTCACAACCGGCACGGAAC
TCGCTCGGGCTGGCCCCGGTGCATTTTTTAAATACCCGCGAGAAATAGAGTTGATCGTCAAAACCAACAT
TGCGACCGACGGTGGCGATAGGCATCCGGGTGGTGCTCAAAAGCAGCTTCGCCTGGCTGATACGTTGGTC
CTCGCGCCAGCTTAAGACGCTAATCCCTAACTGCTGGCGGAAAAGATGTGACAGACGCGACGGCGACAAG
CAAACATGCTGTGCGACGCTGGCGATATCAAAATTGCTGTCTGCCAGGTGATCGCTGATGTACTGACAAG
CCTCGCGTACCCGATTATCCATCGGTGGATGGAGCGACTCGTTAATCGCTTCCATGCGCCGCAGTAACAA
TTGCTCAAGCAGATTTATCGCCAGCAGCTCCGAATAGCGCCCTTCCCCTTGCCCGGCGTTAATGATTTGC
CCAAACAGGTCGCTGAAATGCGGCTGGTGCGCTTCATCCGGGCGAAAGAACCCCGTATTGGCAAATATTG
ACGGCCAGTTAAGCCATTCATGCCAGTAGGCGCGCGGACGAAAGTAAACCCACTGGTGATACCATTCGCG
AGCCTCCGGATGACGACCGTAGTGATGAATCTCTCCTGGCGGGAACAGCAAAATATCACCCGGTCGGCAA
ACAAATTCTCGTCCCTGATTTTTCACCACCCCCTGACCGCGAATGGTGAGATTGAGAATATAACCTTTCA
TTCCCAGCGGTCGGTCGATAAAAAAATCGAGATAACCGTTGGCCTCAATCGGCGTTAAACCCGCCACCAG
ATGGGCATTAAACGAGTATCCCGGCAGCAGGGGATCATTTTGCGCTTCAGCCATACTTTTCATACTCCCG
CCATTCAGAGAAGAAACCAATTGTCCATATTGCATCAGACATTGCCGTCACTGCGTCTTTTACTGGCTCT
TCTCGCTAACCAAACCGGTAACCCCGCTTATTAAAAGCATTCTGTAACAAAGCGGGACCAAAGCCATGAC
AAAAACGCGTAACAAAAGTGTCTATAATCACGGCAGAAAAGTCCACATTGATTATTTGCACGGCGTCACA
CTTTGCTATGCCATAGCATTTTTATCCATAAGATTAGCGGATCCTACCTGACGCTTTTTATCGCAACTCT
CTACTGTTTCTCCATACCCGTTTTTTTGGGCTAGAAATAATTTTGTTTAACTTTAAGAAGGAGATATAC
