>Addgene plasmid #168477 | pMRBad-Z-C-DiB-RM | depositor partial sequence | sequence record 327016 | T7-rev
TCGAGATAACCGTTGGCCTCAATCGGCGTTAAACCCGCCACCAGATGGGCATTAAACGAGTATCCCGGCA
GCAGGGGATCATTTTGCGCTTCAGCCATACTTTTCATACTCCCGCCATTCAGAGAAGAAACCAATTGTCC
ATATTGCATCAGACATTGCCGTCACTGCGTCTTTTACTGGCTCTTCTCGCTAACCAAACCGGTAACCCCG
CTTATTAAAAGCATTCTGTAACAAAGCGGGACCAAAGCCATGACAAAAACGCGTAACAAAAGTGTCTATA
ATCACGGCAGAAAAGTCCACATTGATTATTTGCACGGCGTCACACTTTGCTATGCCATAGCATTTTTATC
CATAAGATTAGCGGATCCTACCTGACGCTTTTTATCGCAACTCTCTACTGTTTCTCCATACCCGTTTTTT
TGGGCTAGAAATAATTTTGTTTAACTTTAAGAAGGAGATATACCCATGGCAAGCGAGCAGCTGGAAAAGA
AGTTACAAGCCCTGGAGAAAAAACTTGCTCAGCTGGAATGGAAAAACCAAGCATTGGAAAAAAAACTCGC
GCAGACGTCGGGTGGAAGCGGTGGTCCTTTCTATGGCGGTTATAACGTTATTGCACTCGATCGGGAATAC
CGCCATGCGCTGGTTTGCGGCCCGGACCGCGACTACCTGTGGATCAACTCCCGCACGCCAACCATTTCTG
ACGAAGTGAAACAGGAGATGCTGGCAGTCGCGACCCGGGAAGGGTTTGATGTCAGTAAATTTATTTGGGT
ACAGCAGCCTGGTAGTTAGTGTACAACTAAGGATCCGGCTGCTAACAAAGCCCGAAAG
